Addgene plasmid #217210: pCMV-Tigger5
Purpose: Mammalian expression vector for expression of Tigger5 transposase (CMV promoter)
Depositing lab: Yong E Zhang. Depositing organization: Institute of Zoology, Chinese Academy of Sciences. Publication: Heterologous survey of 130 DNA transposons in human cells highlights their functional divergence and expands the genome engineering toolbox. Zhang T, Tan S, Tang N, Li Y, Zhang C, Sun J, Guo Y, Gao H, Cai Y, Sun W, Wang C, Fu L, Ma H, Wu Y, Hu X, Zhang X, Gee P, Yan W, Zhao Y, Chen Q, Guo B, Wang H, Zhang YE. Cell. 2024 Jul 11;187(14):3741-3760.e30. doi: 10.1016/j.cell.2024.05.007. Epub 2024 Jun 5. PubMed 38843831.
Backbone
  Vector backbone: pCMV
  Vector type: Mammalian Expression
Growth in bacteria
  Bacterial resistance: Ampicillin, 100 μg/mL
  Growth temperature: 37°C
  Growth strain: DH5alpha
  Copy number: High Copy
Gene/Insert
  Gene/Insert name: Tigger5 transposase
  Species: Synthetic
  Cloning method: Restriction Enzyme; 5′ cloning site Unknown (unknown if destroyed); 3′ cloning site Unknown (unknown if destroyed)
Terms and licenses: Academic/Nonprofit Terms; Industry Terms: Not Available to Industry
How to cite: pCMV-Tigger5 was a gift from Yong E Zhang (Addgene plasmid # 217210 ; http://n2t.net/addgene:217210 ; RRID:Addgene_217210)
