[The description below was written by a language model from this plasmid's Addgene catalogue record and pLannotate feature annotations shown in this document.]
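Description:
pCMV-Tigger5 is a 6,485-nt mammalian expression plasmid built on a pCMV backbone for producing the Tigger5 transposase in cultured mammalian cells. It is maintained in E. coli as a high-copy plasmid through a ColE1/pUC-type origin and selected with ampicillin via the β-lactamase gene and its native promoter. An f1 phage origin is also present, along with leftover lac promoter/operator and lacI fragments and a bom fragment that are backbone remnants.

The expression cassette consists of the human cytomegalovirus immediate-early enhancer and promoter, followed by a T7 promoter, an unannotated interval of roughly 2 kb, a reverse-oriented SP6 promoter and the bovine growth hormone polyadenylation signal. The automated annotation does not label the transposase coding sequence, but the gap between the T7 and SP6 sites is the only place it can sit, so the synthetic Tigger5 open reading frame described in the catalogue presumably occupies it. The flanking phage promoters could in principle support in vitro transcription or serve as sequencing primer sites. The record lists no epitope tag or reporter, and the cloning sites are unknown. Downstream, an SV40 early promoter drives only a short fragment of the ble (bleomycin-family resistance) gene before an SV40 poly(A) signal, so a functional mammalian selection marker does not appear to be intact. The short HIV-1 LTR and SV40 promoter fragment calls are likely incidental matches.

The plasmid comes from a systematic survey of DNA transposons tested heterologously in human cells. It would serve as the transposase-supplying helper, presumably co-delivered with a separate donor carrying the matching transposon ends, although that partner is not described here.
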