Features (pLannotate 1.2.2; 19 found; start..end, strand, type, name):
      1..380     +  enhancer       CMV enhancer: human cytomegalovirus immediate early enhancer
    381..584     +  promoter       CMV promoter: human cytomegalovirus (CMV) immediate early promoter
    580..613     +  LTR            5' LTR (truncated) (fragment): truncated 5' long terminal repeat (LTR) from HIV-1
    629..647     +  promoter       T7 promoter: promoter for bacteriophage T7 RNA polymerase
   2673..2691    -  promoter       SP6 promoter: promoter for bacteriophage SP6 RNA polymerase
   2717..2941    +  polyA_signal   bGH poly(A) signal: bovine growth hormone polyadenylation signal
   2945..2966    +  promoter       SV40 promoter (fragment): SV40 enhancer and early promoter
   2987..3415    +  rep_origin     f1 ori (sequence partly withheld): f1 bacteriophage origin of replication; arrow indicates direction of (+) strand synthesis
   3429..3758    +  promoter       SV40 promoter: SV40 enhancer and early promoter
   3771..3929    +  CDS            ble (fragment): BLE_KLEPN - Experimental evidence at protein level: Swiss-Prot protein existence level 1. Binding protein with a strong affinity to the bleomycin family of antibiotics. Binds to CL990; an antimitotic-antibiotic compound. From Klebsiella pneumoniae.
   3924..4045    +  polyA_signal   SV40 poly(A) signal: SV40 polyadenylation signal
   4118..4134    -  protein_bind   lac operator: The lac repressor binds to the lac operator to inhibit transcription in E. coli. This inhibition can be relieved by adding lactose or isopropyl-β-D-thiogalactopyranoside (IPTG). lac repressor encoded by lacI
   4142..4172    -  promoter       lac promoter: promoter for the E. coli lac operon
   4187..4208    -  protein_bind   CAP binding site: CAP binding activates transcription in the presence of cAMP. E. coli catabolite activator protein
   4221..4313    -  CDS            lacI (fragment): lac repressor; lacI; The lac repressor binds to the lac operator to inhibit transcription in E. coli. This inhibition can be relieved by adding lactose or isopropyl-β-D-thiogalactopyranoside (IPTG).
   4496..5084    -  rep_origin     ori: high-copy-number ColE1/pMB1/pBR322/pUC origin of replication
   5255..6115    -  CDS            AmpR: β-lactamase; bla; confers resistance to ampicillin, carbenicillin, and related antibiotics
   6116..6220    -  promoter       AmpR promoter: bla
   6279..6331    -  misc_feature   bom (fragment): basis of mobility region from pBR322
>Addgene plasmid #217210 | pCMV-Tigger5 | addgene full sequence | sequence record 444782 | Addgene NGS Result
GACATTGATTATTGACTAGTTATTAATAGTAATCAATTACGGGGTCATTAGTTCATAGCCCATATATGGA
GTTCCGCGTTACATAACTTACGGTAAATGGCCCGCCTGGCTGACCGCCCAACGACCCCCGCCCATTGACG
TCAATAATGACGTATGTTCCCATAGTAACGCCAATAGGGACTTTCCATTGACGTCAATGGGTGGAGTATT
TACGGTAAACTGCCCACTTGGCAGTACATCAAGTGTATCATATGCCAAGTACGCCCCCTATTGACGTCAA
TGACGGTAAATGGCCCGCCTGGCATTATGCCCAGTACATGACCTTATGGGACTTTCCTACTTGGCAGTAC
ATCTACGTATTAGTCATCGCTATTACCATGGTGATGCGGTTTTGGCAGTACATCAATGGGCGTGGATAGC
GGTTTGACTCACGGGGATTTCCAAGTCTCCACCCCATTGACGTCAATGGGAGTTTGTTTTGGCACCAAAA
TCAACGGGACTTTCCAAAATGTCGTAACAACTCCGCCCCATTGACGCAAATGGGCGGTAGGCGTGTACGG
TGGGAGGTCTATATAAGCAGAGCTCTCTGGCTAACTAGAGAACCCACTGCTTACTGGCTTATCGAAATTA
ATACGACTCACTATAGGGAGACCCAAGCTTGGTACCGAGCTCGGATCCACTAGTAACGGCCGCCAGTGTG
CTGGAATTCGCCGCCACCATGTTAGGTAGCGGTAGCGAACCTCAACTGCCGGTGAGCCATGCAATTACCC
GCGTGAACAACCGCTATAGCACCGTGTATTGCGTGGCCAGCGTGTTTTGGATCCTGTGCTTTGTGTTTAG
CCATCCTATCATGAGCACCAAATGCCCGAGCGTTTCACCTGCAAGCGGCGAAAAAAAACGCAAAGCGATT
ACCCTGGAAATGAAGCTGAAGATCATCGCCCAACACGAAGGCGGTAAGCCGGTTATGGCGATTGCACGCG
AATTAGGCCTGAGCCAAAGCACCATCAGCACCATTCTGAAAGATAAAAAGCGCATCAGCGATGCCGTTAA
GAGCAGCGCGAGCGTGAAAAGCACCGTGATTACCAAAAAACGCGCCGGCCCGATTGATGATATGGAAAAA
CTGCTGGTGACCTGGATGGAAGACCAGATCCAGAAGTTCATTCCTCTGAGCCTGCTGACCATCCAAGCGA
AAGCACGCAGCCTGTTTGATACCCTGAAGGAACGCGCAGACGATCCTACCTACACCCAGATGTTTATTGC
GAGCCACGGCTGGTTTCAGCGTTTTAAGCGCCGCCATAACTTTCATAACGTGAAGGTGAGCGGCGAAGCA
GCAAGCGCAGATACCGAAGGTGCGAAGGCCTTCAAGGAAGAACTGCATCGCATTATTGTGGATGAAAAGT
ATCTGCCGGAGCAGATTTTTAACGTGAACGAAACGAGCCTGTTCTGGAAACGCATGCCGGAACACACCTA
TATTCACCAGGAAAGCAAGACCATGCCGGGCTTCAAAGCCTTCAAGGATCGCGTGATGCTGCTGTTAGGC
GGCAATGTGGCGGGCTTTAAGCTGAAACCTTTCCTGATCTACCACAGCGAAAACCCGCGCGCGTTTAAAA
ACGTGAGCAAACATACCCTGCCGATTTATTACCACCACAACAAGAAAGCCTGGATGACCAGCGCACTGTT
CGAAGACTGGTTCCTGAACTGCTTCATTCCTCAGGCGCGCGAATATTGCCGCCAGAACAACATTCCGTTT
AAGATCCTGCTGATTCTGGATAACGCGCCGGGTCATCCTCAGCATATTGGCGATATGCACCCGGATGTGA
AAGTGGTGTATCTGCCTCCTAACACCACCGCACTGATCCAGCCTATGGACCAAGGTGCGATTGCGGCCTT
TAAAGCGTATTATCTGCGCCAGACCTTTGCGCAAGCAGTTGAAGCAACCGAAAGCGGTCGTACCTTACGC
GAGTTCTGGAAAGGCTTTAACATTCTGAACGCCATCCGCAATATCGCAGCGGCGTGGGAAGAAGTGACCC
AACAGTGCATGAACGGCATTTGGAAGAAAGTGCTGAAGACCTATGTGAACACCTTTAAGGGCTTCAACAA
GGACAGCGCGGTGGATGAGATTGTGAGCAACAAAATCCTGGTGCTGGGCAAACAGCTGGAACTGGATATT
GATGAGGAAGACATTCACGAGCTGGTGGGCATTGAAGCGGAGGAACTGAGCAACGAAGAGCTGATTGAGC
TGGAGGAAGAACGCAGCAAAGAAGTGGAAGCGGAGGAGGAAGAAGTGATTCCTGAAGCCCCTCGCAAATT
TACCGCGAAGAAACTGGCGGAAGCGTTTGCGACCATTAGCAGCGGTGTGCGCAAACTGGAAGAAATGGAC
GTGAACTATGAACGCTTTGCGCGCGCGGATCGTCAAATCCAAGATGCCTTAGCGTGCTACCGCGAGATTT
ATAACGAGAAGAAGAAACAGACCGTGCAGAGCAAACTGGATATTTTCCTGAAGAACACCATGCCGGCGAA
ACCTAGCACCAGCGTTGATGCACCTGTGCCTAGCACCAGCTATAGCCAAGCCAGCAGCGAGGAACGCGAG
ATTGATGATCCTGTGGCCGTTGCATCACCTAGCAGCTCAAACTGATGAGCGGCCGCTCGAGCATGCATCT
AGAGGGCCCTATTCTATAGTGTCACCTAAATGCTAGAGCTCGCTGATCAGCCTCGACTGTGCCTTCTAGT
TGCCAGCCATCTGTTGTTTGCCCCTCCCCCGTGCCTTCCTTGACCCTGGAAGGTGCCACTCCCACTGTCC
TTTCCTAATAAAATGAGGAAATTGCATCGCATTGTCTGAGTAGGTGTCATTCTATTCTGGGGGGTGGGGT
GGGGCAGGACAGCAAGGGGGAGGATTGGGAAGACAATAGCAGGCATGCTGGGGATGCGGTGGGCTCTATG
GCTTCTGAGGCGGAAAGAACCAGCTGGGGCTCTAGGGGGTATCCCC
[124 nt withheld, positions 2987-3110]
C
[91 nt withheld, positions 3112-3202]
A
[49 nt withheld, positions 3204-3252]
CCTTTGACGTTGGAGTCCACGTTCTTT
[37 nt withheld, positions 3280-3316]
ACCCTATCTCGGTCTATTCTTTTGATTTATAAGGGATTTTGCCGATTTCGGCCTATTGGTTAAAAAATGA
GCTGATTTAACAAAAATTTAACGCGAATTAATTCTGTGGAATGTGTGTCAGTTAGGGTGTGGAAAGTCCC
CAGGCTCCCCAGCAGGCAGAAGTATGCAAAGCATGCATCTCAATTAGTCAGCAACCAGGTGTGGAAAGTC
CCCAGGCTCCCCAGCAGGCAGAAGTATGCAAAGCATGCATCTCAATTAGTCAGCAACCATAGTCCCGCCC
CTAACTCCGCCCATCCCGCCCCTAACTCCGCCCAGTTCCGCCCATTCTCCGCCCCATGGCTGACTAATTT
TTTTTATTTATGCAGAGGCCGAGGCCGCCTCTGCCTCTGAGCTATTCCAGAAGTAGTGAGGAGGCTTTTT
TGGAGGCCTAGGCTTTTGCAAAAAGCTCCCCGAAATGACCGACCAAGCGACGCCCAACCTGCCATCACGA
GATTTCGATTCCACCGCCGCCTTCTATGAAAGGTTGGGCTTCGGAATCGTTTTCCGGGACGCCGGCTGGA
TGATCCTCCAGCGCGGGGATCTCATGCTGGAGTTCTTCGCCCACCCCAACTTGTTTATTGCAGCTTATAA
TGGTTACAAATAAAGCAATAGCATCACAAATTTCACAAATAAAGCATTTTTTTCACTGCATTCTAGTTGT
GGTTTGTCCAAACTCATCAATGTATCTTATCATGTCTGTATACCGTCGACCTCTAGCTAGAGCTTGGCGT
AATCATGGTCATAGCTGTTTCCTGTGTGAAATTGTTATCCGCTCACAATTCCACACAACATACGAGCCGG
AAGCATAAAGTGTAAAGCCTGGGGTGCCTAATGAGTGAGCTAACTCACATTAATTGCGTTGCGCTCACTG
CCCGCTTTCCAGTCGGGAAACCTGTCGTGCCAGCTGCATTAATGAATCGGCCAACGCGCGGGGAGAGGCG
GTTTGCGTATTGGGCGCTCTTCCGCTTCCTCGCTCACTGACTCGCTGCGCTCGGTCGTTCGGCTGCGGCG
AGCGGTATCAGCTCACTCAAAGGCGGTAATACGGTTATCCACAGAATCAGGGGATAACGCAGGAAAGAAC
ATGTGAGCAAAAGGCCAGCAAAAGGCCAGGAACCGTAAAAAGGCCGCGTTGCTGGCGTTTTTCCATAGGC
TCCGCCCCCCTGACGAGCATCACAAAAATCGACGCTCAAGTCAGAGGTGGCGAAACCCGACAGGACTATA
AAGATACCAGGCGTTTCCCCCTGGAAGCTCCCTCGTGCGCTCTCCTGTTCCGACCCTGCCGCTTACCGGA
TACCTGTCCGCCTTTCTCCCTTCGGGAAGCGTGGCGCTTTCTCATAGCTCACGCTGTAGGTATCTCAGTT
CGGTGTAGGTCGTTCGCTCCAAGCTGGGCTGTGTGCACGAACCCCCCGTTCAGCCCGACCGCTGCGCCTT
ATCCGGTAACTATCGTCTTGAGTCCAACCCGGTAAGACACGACTTATCGCCACTGGCAGCAGCCACTGGT
AACAGGATTAGCAGAGCGAGGTATGTAGGCGGTGCTACAGAGTTCTTGAAGTGGTGGCCTAACTACGGCT
ACACTAGAAGAACAGTATTTGGTATCTGCGCTCTGCTGAAGCCAGTTACCTTCGGAAAAAGAGTTGGTAG
CTCTTGATCCGGCAAACAAACCACCGCTGGTAGCGGTGGTTTTTTTGTTTGCAAGCAGCAGATTACGCGC
AGAAAAAAAGGATCTCAAGAAGATCCTTTGATCTTTTCTACGGGGTCTGACGCTCAGTGGAACGAAAACT
CACGTTAAGGGATTTTGGTCATGAGATTATCAAAAAGGATCTTCACCTAGATCCTTTTAAATTAAAAATG
AAGTTTTAAATCAATCTAAAGTATATATGAGTAAACTTGGTCTGACAGTTACCAATGCTTAATCAGTGAG
GCACCTATCTCAGCGATCTGTCTATTTCGTTCATCCATAGTTGCCTGACTCCCCGTCGTGTAGATAACTA
CGATACGGGAGGGCTTACCATCTGGCCCCAGTGCTGCAATGATACCGCGAGACCCACGCTCACCGGCTCC
AGATTTATCAGCAATAAACCAGCCAGCCGGAAGGGCCGAGCGCAGAAGTGGTCCTGCAACTTTATCCGCC
TCCATCCAGTCTATTAATTGTTGCCGGGAAGCTAGAGTAAGTAGTTCGCCAGTTAATAGTTTGCGCAACG
TTGTTGCCATTGCTACAGGCATCGTGGTGTCACGCTCGTCGTTTGGTATGGCTTCATTCAGCTCCGGTTC
CCAACGATCAAGGCGAGTTACATGATCCCCCATGTTGTGCAAAAAAGCGGTTAGCTCCTTCGGTCCTCCG
ATCGTTGTCAGAAGTAAGTTGGCCGCAGTGTTATCACTCATGGTTATGGCAGCACTGCATAATTCTCTTA
CTGTCATGCCATCCGTAAGATGCTTTTCTGTGACTGGTGAGTACTCAACCAAGTCATTCTGAGAATAGTG
TATGCGGCGACCGAGTTGCTCTTGCCCGGCGTCAATACGGGATAATACCGCGCCACATAGCAGAACTTTA
AAAGTGCTCATCATTGGAAAACGTTCTTCGGGGCGAAAACTCTCAAGGATCTTACCGCTGTTGAGATCCA
GTTCGATGTAACCCACTCGTGCACCCAACTGATCTTCAGCATCTTTTACTTTCACCAGCGTTTCTGGGTG
AGCAAAAACAGGAAGGCAAAATGCCGCAAAAAAGGGAATAAGGGCGACACGGAAATGTTGAATACTCATA
CTCTTCCTTTTTCAATATTATTGAAGCATTTATCAGGGTTATTGTCTCATGAGCGGATACATATTTGAAT
GTATTTAGAAAAATAAACAAATAGGGGTTCCGCGCACATTTCCCCGAAAAGTGCCACCTGACGTCGACGG
ATCGGGAGATCTCCCGATCCCCTATGGTGCACTCTCAGTACAATCTGCTCTGATGCCGCATAGTTAAGCC
AGTATCTGCTCCCTGCTTGTGTGTTGGAGGTCGCTGAGTAGTGCGCGAGCAAAATTTAAGCTACAACAAG
GCAAGGCTTGACCGACAATTGCATGAAGAATCTGCTTAGGGTTAGGCGTTTTGCGCTGCTTCGCGATGTA
CGGGCCAGATATACGCGTT
